Addgene plasmid #201359: L_NLS 47kDa
Purpose: Nucleocytoplasmic transport probe
Depositing lab: Pere Roca-Cusachs. Depositing organization: Institut de Bioenginyeria de Catalunya (IBEC). Publication: Mechanical force application to the nucleus regulates nucleocytoplasmic transport. Andreu I, Granero-Moya I, Chahare NR, Clein K, Molina-Jordan M, Beedle AEM, Elosegui-Artola A, Abenza JF, Rossetti L, Trepat X, Raveh B, Roca-Cusachs P. Nat Cell Biol. 2022 Jun;24(6):896-905. doi: 10.1038/s41556-022-00927-7. Epub 2022 Jun 9. PubMed 35681009.
Backbone
  Vector backbone: pEGFP-C3
  Vector type: Mammalian Expression
Growth in bacteria
  Bacterial resistance: Kanamycin, 50 μg/mL
  Growth temperature: 37°C
  Growth strain: DH5alpha
  Copy number: High Copy
Gene/Insert
  Gene/Insert name: (NLS)SV40A4-EGFP-3PrA
  Species: Synthetic
  Cloning method: Ligation Independent Cloning
Terms and licenses: Academic/Nonprofit Terms; Industry Terms: Not Available to Industry
Depositor comments: Internal lab code: IG059/P312
How to cite: L_NLS 47kDa was a gift from Pere Roca-Cusachs (Addgene plasmid # 201359 ; http://n2t.net/addgene:201359 ; RRID:Addgene_201359)
