[The description below was written by a language model from this plasmid's Addgene catalogue record and pLannotate feature annotations shown in this document.]
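Description:
L_NLS 47kDa is a mammalian expression plasmid built on the pEGFP-C3 backbone that encodes a synthetic fluorescent probe for studying nucleocytoplasmic transport. It is maintained in E. coli through a high-copy ColE1/pUC-type origin and selected with kanamycin. The NeoR/KanR gene (aminoglycoside phosphotransferase from Tn5) is driven by tandem bacterial (AmpR-type) and SV40 early promoters and terminated by the HSV TK polyadenylation signal, so the same marker can also confer G418 resistance in mammalian cells. An f1 origin is present as well. The short ble and bGH poly(A) fragments in the feature table appear to be backbone remnants or partial annotation matches rather than functional parts.

The payload, recorded as (NLS)SV40A4-EGFP-3PrA, is expressed from the human CMV immediate-early enhancer and promoter. The annotation shows an EGFP coding sequence followed directly by a fragment of Staphylococcus aureus protein A (spa), consistent with the three protein A domain repeats implied by "3PrA". The gap between the promoter and EGFP is where the N-terminal nuclear localization signal would sit, although the NLS was not annotated. The insert name indicates a variant of the SV40 NLS, but the record does not define the "A4" designation or the "L" prefix in the plasmid name. A T7 terminator and a partial SV40 poly(A) signal lie downstream of the coding region.

The name suggests a fusion protein of about 47 kDa, with the protein A repeats presumably acting as inert bulk to set the molecular weight of the cargo. Comparing nuclear and cytoplasmic EGFP fluorescence in transfected cells gives a readout of transport across nuclear pores. The associated work concerns how mechanical force applied to the nucleus regulates such transport.
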