Features (pLannotate 1.2.2; 15 found; start..end, strand, type, name):
     33..336     +  enhancer       CMV enhancer: human cytomegalovirus immediate early enhancer
    337..540     +  promoter       CMV promoter: human cytomegalovirus (CMV) immediate early promoter
    627..1340    +  CDS            EGFP: EGFP is a basic (constitutively fluorescent) green fluorescent protein published in 1996, derived from Aequorea victoria. It is reported to be a rapidly-maturing weak dimer with moderate acid sensitivity.
   1296..1928    +  CDS            spa (fragment): SPA_STAAM - Experimental evidence at protein level: Swiss-Prot protein existence level 1. Plays a role in the inhibition of the host innate and adaptive immune responses. Possesses five immunoglobulin-binding domains that capture both the fragment crystallizable region (Fc region) and the Fab region (part of Ig that identifies antigen) of immunoglobulins (By similarity). In turn, Staphylococcus aureus is protected from phagocytic killing via inhibition of Ig Fc region. In addition, the host elicited B-cell response is prevented due to a decrease of antibody-secreting cell proliferation that en
   1950..1997    +  terminator     T7 terminator: transcription terminator for bacteriophage T7 RNA polymerase
   2022..2053    +  polyA_signal   SV40 poly(A) signal (fragment): SV40 polyadenylation signal
   2087..2515    -  rep_origin     f1 ori (sequence partly withheld): f1 bacteriophage origin of replication; arrow indicates direction of (+) strand synthesis
   2542..2646    +  promoter       AmpR promoter: bla
   2648..3005    +  promoter       SV40 promoter: SV40 enhancer and early promoter
   3040..3834    +  CDS            NeoR/KanR: aminoglycoside phosphotransferase from Tn5; aph(3')-II (or nptII); confers resistance to neomycin, kanamycin, and G418 (Geneticin®)
   3855..4007    +  CDS            ble (fragment): BLE_KLEPN - Experimental evidence at protein level: Swiss-Prot protein existence level 1. Binding protein with a strong affinity to the bleomycin family of antibiotics. Binds to CL990; an antimitotic-antibiotic compound. From Klebsiella pneumoniae.
   4066..4113    +  polyA_signal   HSV TK poly(A) signal: herpes simplex virus thymidine kinase polyadenylation signal (Cole and Stacy, 1985)
   4204..4220    -  polyA_signal   bGH poly(A) signal (fragment): bovine growth hormone polyadenylation signal
   4442..5030    +  rep_origin     ori: high-copy-number ColE1/pMB1/pBR322/pUC origin of replication
   5145..5172    +  enhancer       CMV enhancer (fragment): human cytomegalovirus immediate early enhancer
>Addgene plasmid #201359 | L_NLS 47kDa | addgene full sequence | sequence record 400071 | Addgene NGS Result
TCATTAGTTCATAGCCCATATATGGAGTTCCGCGTTACATAACTTACGGTAAATGGCCCGCCTGGCTGAC
CGCCCAACGACCCCCGCCCATTGACGTCAATAATGACGTATGTTCCCATAGTAACGCCAATAGGGACTTT
CCATTGACGTCAATGGGTGGAGTATTTACGGTAAACTGCCCACTTGGCAGTACATCAAGTGTATCATATG
CCAAGTACGCCCCCTATTGACGTCAATGACGGTAAATGGCCCGCCTGGCATTATGCCCAGTACATGACCT
TATGGGACTTTCCTACTTGGCAGTACATCTACGTATTAGTCATCGCTATTACCATGGTGATGCGGTTTTG
GCAGTACATCAATGGGCGTGGATAGCGGTTTGACTCACGGGGATTTCCAAGTCTCCACCCCATTGACGTC
AATGGGAGTTTGTTTTGGCACCAAAATCAACGGGACTTTCCAAAATGTCGTAACAACTCCGCCCCATTGA
CGCAAATGGGCGGTAGGCGTGTACGGTGGGAGGTCTATATAAGCAGAGCTGGTTTAGTGAACCGTCAGAT
CCGCTAGCGCTACCGGTCGCCACCATGGGCCCAAAAAAGGCCAGAAAAGTTGGAGGCGGGGGCAGCGTGA
GCAAGGGCGAGGAGCTGTTCACCGGGGTGGTGCCCATCCTGGTCGAGCTGGACGGCGACGTAAACGGCCA
CAAGTTCAGCGTGTCCGGCGAGGGCGAGGGCGATGCCACCTACGGCAAGCTGACCCTGAAGTTCATCTGC
ACCACCGGCAAGCTGCCCGTGCCCTGGCCCACCCTCGTGACCACCCTGACCTACGGCGTGCAGTGCTTCA
GCCGCTACCCCGACCACATGAAGCAGCACGACTTCTTCAAGTCCGCCATGCCCGAAGGCTACGTCCAGGA
GCGCACCATCTTCTTCAAGGACGACGGCAACTACAAGACCCGCGCCGAGGTGAAGTTCGAGGGCGACACC
CTGGTGAACCGCATCGAGCTGAAGGGCATCGACTTCAAGGAGGACGGCAACATCCTGGGGCACAAGCTGG
AGTACAACTACAACAGCCACAACGTCTATATCATGGCCGACAAGCAGAAGAACGGCATCAAGGTGAACTT
CAAGATCCGCCACAACATCGAGGACGGCAGCGTGCAGCTCGCCGACCACTACCAGCAGAACACCCCCATC
GGCGACGGCCCCGTGCTGCTGCCCGACAACCACTACCTGAGCACCCAGTCCGCCCTGAGCAAAGACCCCA
ACGAGAAGCGCGATCACATGGTCCTGCTGGAGTTCGTGACCGCCGCCGGGATCACTCTCGGCATGGACGA
GCTGTACAAGAAGCTTGCTCAACAAAATGCTTTTTATCAAGTCTTAAATATGCCTAACTTAAATGCTGAT
CAACGCAATGGTTTTATCCAAAGCCTTAAAGATGATCCAAGCCAAAGTGCTAACGTTTTAGGTGAAGCTC
AAAAACTTAATGACTCTCAAGCTCCAAAAGCTGATGCGCAACAAAATAACTTCAACAAAGATCAACAAAG
CGCCTTCTATGAAATCTTGAACATGCCTAACTTAAACGAAGCGCAACGTAACGGCTTCATTCAAAGTCTT
AAAGACGACCCAAGCCAAAGCACTAACGTTTTAGGTGAAGCTAAAAAATTAAACGAATCTCAAGCACCGA
AAGCTGATAACAATTTCAACAAAGAACAACAAAATGCTTTCTATGAAATCTTGAATATGCCTAACTTAAA
CGAAGAACAACGCAATGGTTTCATCCAAAGCTTAAAAGATGACCCAAGCCAAAGTGCTAACCTATTGTCA
GAAGCTAAAAAGTTAAATGAATCTCAAGCACCGAAATAACTCGAGCACCACCACCACCACCACTGAGATC
CGGCTGCTAACAAAGCCCGAAAGGAAGCTGAGTTGGCTGCTGCCACCGCTGAGCAATAACTAGCATAACC
CCTTGGGGCCTCTAAACGGGTCTTGAGGGGTTTTTTGCTGAAAGGAGGAACTATATCCGGATGTGGTTTG
TCCAAACTCATCAATGTATCTTAACGCGTAAATTGTAAGCGTTAATATTTTGTTAAAATTCGCGTTAAAT
TTTTGTTAAATCAGCTCATTTTTTAACCAATAGGCCGAAATCGGCAAAATCCCTTATAAATCAAAAGAAT
AGACCGAGATAGGGT
[37 nt withheld, positions 2186-2222]
AAAGAACGTGGACTCCAACGTCAAAGG
[49 nt withheld, positions 2250-2298]
T
[91 nt withheld, positions 2300-2390]
G
[124 nt withheld, positions 2392-2515]
CAGGTGGCACTTTTCGGGGAAATGTGCGCGGAACCCCTATTTGTTTATTTTTCTAAATACATTCAAATAT
GTATCCGCTCATGAGACAATAACCCTGATAAATGCTTCAATAATATTGAAAAAGGAAGAGTCCTGAGGCG
GAAAGAACCAGCTGTGGAATGTGTGTCAGTTAGGGTGTGGAAAGTCCCCAGGCTCCCCAGCAGGCAGAAG
TATGCAAAGCATGCATCTCAATTAGTCAGCAACCAGGTGTGGAAAGTCCCCAGGCTCCCCAGCAGGCAGA
AGTATGCAAAGCATGCATCTCAATTAGTCAGCAACCATAGTCCCGCCCCTAACTCCGCCCATCCCGCCCC
TAACTCCGCCCAGTTCCGCCCATTCTCCGCCCCATGGCTGACTAATTTTTTTTATTTATGCAGAGGCCGA
GGCCGCCTCGGCCTCTGAGCTATTCCAGAAGTAGTGAGGAGGCTTTTTTGGAGGCCTAGGCTTTTGCAAA
GATCGATCAAGAGACAGGATGAGGATCGTTTCGCATGATTGAACAAGATGGATTGCACGCAGGTTCTCCG
GCCGCTTGGGTGGAGAGGCTATTCGGCTATGACTGGGCACAACAGACAATCGGCTGCTCTGATGCCGCCG
TGTTCCGGCTGTCAGCGCAGGGGCGCCCGGTTCTTTTTGTCAAGACCGACCTGTCCGGTGCCCTGAATGA
ACTGCAAGACGAGGCAGCGCGGCTATCGTGGCTGGCCACGACGGGCGTTCCTTGCGCAGCTGTGCTCGAC
GTTGTCACTGAAGCGGGAAGGGACTGGCTGCTATTGGGCGAAGTGCCGGGGCAGGATCTCCTGTCATCTC
ACCTTGCTCCTGCCGAGAAAGTATCCATCATGGCTGATGCAATGCGGCGGCTGCATACGCTTGATCCGGC
TACCTGCCCATTCGACCACCAAGCGAAACATCGCATCGAGCGAGCACGTACTCGGATGGAAGCCGGTCTT
GTCGATCAGGATGATCTGGACGAAGAGCATCAGGGGCTCGCGCCAGCCGAACTGTTCGCCAGGCTCAAGG
CGAGCATGCCCGACGGCGAGGATCTCGTCGTGACCCATGGCGATGCCTGCTTGCCGAATATCATGGTGGA
AAATGGCCGCTTTTCTGGATTCATCGACTGTGGCCGGCTGGGTGTGGCGGACCGCTATCAGGACATAGCG
TTGGCTACCCGTGATATTGCTGAAGAGCTTGGCGGCGAATGGGCTGACCGCTTCCTCGTGCTTTACGGTA
TCGCCGCTCCCGATTCGCAGCGCATCGCCTTCTATCGCCTTCTTGACGAGTTCTTCTGAGCGGGACTCTG
GGGTTCGAAATGACCGACCAAGCGACGCCCAACCTGCCATCACGAGATTTCGATTCCACCGCCGCCTTCT
ATGAAAGGTTGGGCTTCGGAATCGTTTTCCGGGACGCCGGCTGGATGATCCTCCAGCGCGGGGATCTCAT
GCTGGAGTTCTTCGCCCACCCTAGGGGGAGGCTAACTGAAACACGGAAGGAGACAATACCGGAAGGAACC
CGCGCTATGACGGCAATAAAAAGACAGAATAAAACGCACGGTGTTGGGTCGTTTGTTCATAAACGCGGGG
TTCGGTCCCAGGGCTGGCACTCTGTCGATACCCCACCGAGACCCCATTGGGGCCAATACGCCCGCGTTTC
TTCCTTTTCCCCACCCCACCCCCCAAGTTCGGGTGAAGGCCCAGGGCTCGCAGCCAACGTCGGGGCGGCA
GGCCCTGCCATAGCCTCAGGTTACTCATATATACTTTAGATTGATTTAAAACTTCATTTTTAATTTAAAA
GGATCTAGGTGAAGATCCTTTTTGATAATCTCATGACCAAAATCCCTTAACGTGAGTTTTCGTTCCACTG
AGCGTCAGACCCCGTAGAAAAGATCAAAGGATCTTCTTGAGATCCTTTTTTTCTGCGCGTAATCTGCTGC
TTGCAAACAAAAAAACCACCGCTACCAGCGGTGGTTTGTTTGCCGGATCAAGAGCTACCAACTCTTTTTC
CGAAGGTAACTGGCTTCAGCAGAGCGCAGATACCAAATACTGTTCTTCTAGTGTAGCCGTAGTTAGGCCA
CCACTTCAAGAACTCTGTAGCACCGCCTACATACCTCGCTCTGCTAATCCTGTTACCAGTGGCTGCTGCC
AGTGGCGATAAGTCGTGTCTTACCGGGTTGGACTCAAGACGATAGTTACCGGATAAGGCGCAGCGGTCGG
GCTGAACGGGGGGTTCGTGCACACAGCCCAGCTTGGAGCGAACGACCTACACCGAACTGAGATACCTACA
GCGTGAGCTATGAGAAAGCGCCACGCTTCCCGAAGGGAGAAAGGCGGACAGGTATCCGGTAAGCGGCAGG
GTCGGAACAGGAGAGCGCACGAGGGAGCTTCCAGGGGGAAACGCCTGGTATCTTTATAGTCCTGTCGGGT
TTCGCCACCTCTGACTTGAGCGTCGATTTTTGTGATGCTCGTCAGGGGGGCGGAGCCTATGGAAAAACGC
CAGCAACGCGGCCTTTTTACGGTTCCTGGCCTTTTGCTGGCCTTTTGCTCACATGTTCTTTCCTGCGTTA
TCCCCTGATTCTGTGGATAACCGTATTACCGCCATGCATTAGTTATTAATAGTAATCAATTACGGGG
